Addgene plasmid #140844: pBz110_CsoS2_CTD
Purpose: His-tagged CsoS2 C-terminal domain (CTD), pET-14b backbone
Depositing lab: David Savage. Depositing organization: University of California, Berkeley. Publication: Multivalent interactions between CsoS2 and Rubisco mediate alpha-carboxysome formation. Oltrogge LM, Chaijarasphong T, Chen AW, Bolin ER, Marqusee S, Savage DF. Nat Struct Mol Biol. 2020 Mar;27(3):281-287. doi: 10.1038/s41594-020-0387-7. Epub 2020 Mar 2. PubMed 32123388.
Backbone
  Vector backbone: pET-14b
  Backbone manufacturer: Novagen
  Backbone size w/o insert (bp): 4614
  Total vector size (bp): 5468
  Modifications to backbone: elimination of built-in His-tag and thrombin recognition site; introduction of BsaI sites for Golden Gate assembly
  Vector type: Bacterial Expression
Growth in bacteria
  Bacterial resistance: Ampicillin, 100 μg/mL
  Growth temperature: 37°C
  Growth strain: DH5alpha
  Copy number: High Copy
Gene/Insert
  Gene/Insert name: CsoS2 C-terminal domain (CTD)
  Species: Halothiobacillus neapolitanus
  Insert size (bp): 864
  Mutation: deleted amino acids 1-594
  GenBank ID: AAC32551.1
  Promoter: T7
  Tag / fusion protein: Hexahistidine tag (N terminal on insert)
  Cloning method: Restriction Enzyme; 5′ cloning site BsaI (destroyed during cloning); 3′ cloning site BsaI (destroyed during cloning)
  Sequencing primers: 5′ T7 forward; 3′ T7 reverse
Terms and licenses: Academic/Nonprofit Terms; Industry Terms: Not Available to Industry
How to cite: pBz110_CsoS2_CTD was a gift from David Savage (Addgene plasmid # 140844 ; http://n2t.net/addgene:140844 ; RRID:Addgene_140844)
