[The description below was written by a language model from this plasmid's Addgene catalogue record and pLannotate feature annotations shown in this document.]
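Description:
pBz110_CsoS2_CTD is a bacterial expression plasmid built on a modified Novagen pET-14b backbone, designed to produce the C-terminal domain of the carboxysome scaffolding protein CsoS2 from Halothiobacillus neapolitanus in E. coli. The backbone was altered by removing the vector's own His-tag and thrombin recognition site and adding BsaI sites for Golden Gate assembly; these sites were destroyed when the insert was cloned. The plasmid totals about 5.5 kb. It replicates from a ColE1/pBR322-type origin and retains the pBR322-derived bom and rop elements. The catalogue lists it as high copy, although the annotation notes that Rop normally holds copy number down. Selection is by ampicillin through the TEM beta-lactamase gene (bla) and its promoter. The tetracycline resistance gene appears only as interrupted fragments, a remnant of the pBR322 lineage, so it is not expected to be a usable marker.

The expression cassette consists of a T7 promoter, the phage T7 gene 10 ribosome binding site, the coding region and a T7 terminator, so transcription requires a host supplying T7 RNA polymerase. The insert of roughly 860 bp encodes CsoS2 with amino acids 1-594 deleted, leaving the CTD, fused to an N-terminal hexahistidine tag for affinity purification. The feature table does not annotate the His tag separately. It also flags a short gene 10-derived fragment between the insert and the terminator, which is probably residual vector sequence rather than an intended fusion. The construct was deposited with work on how multivalent interactions between CsoS2 and Rubisco drive alpha-carboxysome formation, and it is suited to preparing the isolated domain for biochemical study.
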