Features (pLannotate 1.2.2; 14 found; start..end, strand, type, name):
      5..23      +  promoter       T7 promoter: promoter for bacteriophage T7 RNA polymerase
     55..77      +  RBS            RBS: efficient ribosome binding site from bacteriophage T7 gene 10 (Olins and Rangwala, 1989)
     78..932     +  CDS            csoS2 (fragment): CSOS2_HALNC - Experimental evidence at protein level: Swiss-Prot protein existence level 1. Unlike beta-carboxysomes, alpha-carboxysomes (Cb) can form without cargo protein. CsoS2 is essential for Cb formation and is also capable of targeting foreign proteins to the Cb. The Cb shell assembles with the aid of CsoS2; CsoS1A, CsoS1B and CsoS1C form the majority of the shell while CsoS4A and CsoS4B form vertices. CsoS1D forms pseudohexamers that probably control metabolite flux into and out of the shell. From Halothiobacillus neapolitanus (strain ATCC 23641 / c2) (Thiobacillus neapolitanus).
    959..1008    +  CDS            SET1 (fragment): solubility-enhancement tag derived from T7 phage gene 10B
   1016..1063    +  terminator     T7 terminator: transcription terminator for bacteriophage T7 RNA polymerase
   1089..1381    -  CDS            TcR (fragment): tetracycline efflux protein; tet; confers resistance to tetracycline
   1429..1457    -  promoter       tet promoter: E. coli promoter for tetracycline efflux protein gene
   1570..1674    +  promoter       AmpR promoter: bla
   1675..2532    +  CDS            bla: BLAT_ECOLX - Experimental evidence at protein level: Swiss-Prot protein existence level 1. TEM-type are the most prevalent beta-lactamases in enterobacteria; they hydrolyze the beta-lactam bond in susceptible beta-lactam antibiotics, thus conferring resistance to penicillins and cephalosporins. TEM-3 and TEM-4 are capable of hydrolyzing cefotaxime and ceftazidime. TEM-5 is capable of hydrolyzing ceftazidime. TEM-6 is capable of hydrolyzing ceftazidime and aztreonam. TEM-8/CAZ-2, TEM- 16/CAZ-7 and TEM-24/CAZ-6 are markedly active against ceftazidime. IRT- 4 shows resistance to beta-lactamase in
   2706..3294    +  rep_origin     ori: high-copy-number ColE1/pMB1/pBR322/pUC origin of replication
   3480..3619    -  misc_feature   bom: basis of mobility region from pBR322
   3721..3912    -  CDS            rop: Rop protein, which maintains plasmids at low copy number; rop
   3929..4309    +  CDS            YPB1_ECOLX: Protein predicted: Swiss-Prot protein existence level 4. From Escherichia coli.
   4551..5451    -  CDS            TcR (fragment): tetracycline efflux protein; tet; confers resistance to tetracycline
>Addgene plasmid #140844 | pBz110_CsoS2_CTD | addgene full sequence | sequence record 296744 | Addgene NGS Result
AAATTAATACGACTCACTATAGGGACACCACAACGGTTTCCCTCTAGAAATAATTTTGTTTAACTTTAAG
AAGGAGATATACCATGTCCCACCATCATCATCATCATACGAGCACCCCAGAGCCCGAAGCTCAATCAACT
GAACAATCATTGACCTGTGAAGGACAAATTATTAGCGGCACTTCAGTTGACGCCAGTGATTTGGTCACAG
GAAATGAAATCGGTGAACAGCAACTCATCAGCGGTGACGCCTATGTTGGCGCGCAGCAGACAGGTTGCCT
TCCCACTAGTCCACGCTTCAACCAAACTGGCAATGTTCAGTCAATGGGTTTTAAGAACACCAATCAGCCA
GAACAAAACTTTGCACCAGGTGAAGTAATGCCTACTGACTTTAGTATTCAAACCCCAGCTCGCTCGGCTC
AGAATCGCATTACAGGTAACGACATTGCGCCCTCAGGTCGCATTACAGGCCCTGGTATGCTGGCAACCGG
CTTGATTACAGGAACCCCCGAATTCAGGCACGCTGCGCGCGAGTTGGTTGGTTCTCCACAACCCATGGCA
ATGGCCATGGCCAACCGTAATAAGGCTGCTCAAGCACCTGTTGTGCAGCCAGAAGTGGTTGCAACTCAGG
AAAAGCCTGAGTTGGTATGTGCACCAAGAAGCGATCAAATGGATCGTGTGAGTGGCGAAGGCAAAGAACG
TTGCCACATCACTGGCGATGACTGGTCAGTTAACAAGCACATCACCGGTACAGCCGGTCAATGGGCGAGT
GGTCGCAACCCTTCCATGCGCGGTAATGCGCGTGTGGTCGAAACCAGCGCGTTTGCCAATCGCAATGTGC
CAAAACCTGAAAAGCCGGGCTCCAAGATCACGGGCAGTAGTGGTAATGACACCCAAGGTAGTCTGATCAC
TTACTCCGGCGGCGCGCGCGGTTGATTAAGTAAAGCGGTTAAGATCCGGCTGCTAACAAAGCCCGAAAGG
AAGCTGAGTTGGCTGCCGCCACCGCTGAGCAATAACTAGCATAACCCCTTGGGGCCTCTAAACGGGTCTT
GAGGGGTTTTTTGCTGAAAGGAGGAACTATATCCGGATATCCACAGGACGGGTGTGGTCGCCATGATCGC
GTAGTCGATAGTGGCTCCAAGTAGCGAAGCGAGCAGGACTGGGCGGCGGCCAAAGCGGTCGGACAGTGCT
CCGAGAACGGGTGCGCATAGAAATTGCATCAACGCATATAGCGCTAGCAGCACGCCATAGTGACTGGCGA
TGCTGTCGGAATGGACGATATCCCGCAAGAGGCCCGGCAGTACCGGCATAACCAAGCCTATGCCTACAGC
ATCCAGGGTGACGGTGCCGAGGATGACGATGAGCGCATTGTTAGATTTCATACACGGTGCCTGACTGCGT
TAGCAATTTAACTGTGATAAACTACCGCATTAAAGCTTATCGATGATAAGCTGTCAAACATGAGAATTCT
TGAAGACGAAAGGGCCTCGTGATACGCCTATTTTTATAGGTTAATGTCATGATAATAATGGTTTCTTAGA
CGTCAGGTGGCACTTTTCGGGGAAATGTGCGCGGAACCCCTATTTGTTTATTTTTCTAAATACATTCAAA
TATGTATCCGCTCATGAGACAATAACCCTGATAAATGCTTCAATAATATTGAAAAAGGAAGAGTATGAGT
ATTCAACATTTCCGTGTCGCCCTTATTCCCTTTTTTGCGGCATTTTGCCTTCCTGTTTTTGCTCACCCAG
AAACGCTGGTGAAAGTAAAAGATGCTGAAGATCAGTTGGGTGCACGAGTGGGTTACATCGAACTGGATCT
CAACAGCGGTAAGATCCTTGAGAGTTTTCGCCCCGAAGAACGTTTTCCAATGATGAGCACTTTTAAAGTT
CTGCTATGTGGCGCGGTATTATCCCGTGTTGACGCCGGGCAAGAGCAACTCGGTCGCCGCATACACTATT
CTCAGAATGACTTGGTTGAGTACTCACCAGTCACAGAAAAGCATCTTACGGATGGCATGACAGTAAGAGA
ATTATGCAGTGCTGCCATAACCATGAGTGATAACACTGCGGCCAACTTACTTCTGACAACGATCGGAGGA
CCGAAGGAGCTAACCGCTTTTTTGCACAACATGGGGGATCATGTAACTCGCCTTGATCGTTGGGAACCGG
AGCTGAATGAAGCCATACCAAACGACGAGCGTGACACCACGATGCCTGCAGCAATGGCAACAACGTTGCG
CAAACTATTAACTGGCGAACTACTTACTCTAGCTTCCCGGCAACAATTAATAGACTGGATGGAGGCGGAT
AAAGTTGCAGGACCACTTCTGCGCTCGGCCCTTCCGGCTGGCTGGTTTATTGCTGATAAATCTGGAGCCG
GTGAGCGTGGCTCTCGCGGTATCATTGCAGCACTGGGGCCAGATGGTAAGCCCTCCCGTATCGTAGTTAT
CTACACGACGGGGAGTCAGGCAACTATGGATGAACGAAATAGACAGATCGCTGAGATAGGTGCCTCACTG
ATTAAGCATTGGTAACTGTCAGACCAAGTTTACTCATATATACTTTAGATTGATTTAAAACTTCATTTTT
AATTTAAAAGGATCTAGGTGAAGATCCTTTTTGATAATCTCATGACCAAAATCCCTTAACGTGAGTTTTC
GTTCCACTGAGCGTCAGACCCCGTAGAAAAGATCAAAGGATCTTCTTGAGATCCTTTTTTTCTGCGCGTA
ATCTGCTGCTTGCAAACAAAAAAACCACCGCTACCAGCGGTGGTTTGTTTGCCGGATCAAGAGCTACCAA
CTCTTTTTCCGAAGGTAACTGGCTTCAGCAGAGCGCAGATACCAAATACTGTCCTTCTAGTGTAGCCGTA
GTTAGGCCACCACTTCAAGAACTCTGTAGCACCGCCTACATACCTCGCTCTGCTAATCCTGTTACCAGTG
GCTGCTGCCAGTGGCGATAAGTCGTGTCTTACCGGGTTGGACTCAAGACGATAGTTACCGGATAAGGCGC
AGCGGTCGGGCTGAACGGGGGGTTCGTGCACACAGCCCAGCTTGGAGCGAACGACCTACACCGAACTGAG
ATACCTACAGCGTGAGCTATGAGAAAGCGCCACGCTTCCCGAAGGGAGAAAGGCGGACAGGTATCCGGTA
AGCGGCAGGGTCGGAACAGGAGAGCGCACGAGGGAGCTTCCAGGGGGAAACGCCTGGTATCTTTATAGTC
CTGTCGGGTTTCGCCACCTCTGACTTGAGCGTCGATTTTTGTGATGCTCGTCAGGGGGGCGGAGCCTATG
GAAAAACGCCAGCAACGCGGCCTTTTTACGGTTCCTGGCCTTTTGCTGGCCTTTTGCTCACATGTTCTTT
CCTGCGTTATCCCCTGATTCTGTGGATAACCGTATTACCGCCTTTGAGTGAGCTGATACCGCTCGCCGCA
GCCGAACGACCGAGCGCAGCGAGTCAGTGAGCGAGGAAGCGGAAGAGCGCCTGATGCGGTATTTTCTCCT
TACGCATCTGTGCGGTATTTCACACCGCAATGGTGCACTCTCAGTACAATCTGCTCTGATGCCGCATAGT
TAAGCCAGTATACACTCCGCTATCGCTACGTGACTGGGTCATGGCTGCGCCCCGACACCCGCCAACACCC
GCTGACGCGCCCTGACGGGCTTGTCTGCTCCCGGCATCCGCTTACAGACAAGCTGTGACCGCCTCCGGGA
GCTGCATGTGTCAGAGGTTTTCACCGTCATCACCGAAACGCGCGAGGCAGCTGCGGTAAAGCTCATCAGC
GTGGTCGTGAAGCGATTCACAGATGTCTGCCTGTTCATCCGCGTCCAGCTCGTTGAGTTTCTCCAGAAGC
GTTAATGTCTGGCTTCTGATAAAGCGGGCCATGTTAAGGGCGGTTTTTTCCTGTTTGGTCACTGATGCCT
CCGTGTAAGGGGGATTTCTGTTCATGGGGGTAATGATACCGATGAAACGAGAGAGGATGCTCACGATACG
GGTTACTGATGATGAACATGCCCGGTTACTGGAACGTTGTGAGGGTAAACAACTGGCGGTATGGATGCGG
CGGGACCAGAGAAAAATCACTCAGGGTCAATGCCAGCGCTTCGTTAATACAGATGTAGGTGTTCCACAGG
GTAGCCAGCAGCATCCTGCGATGCAGATCCGGAACATAATGGTGCAGGGCGCTGACTTCCGCGTTTCCAG
ACTTTACGAAACACGGAAACCGAAGACCATTCATGTTGTTGCTCAGGTCGCAGACGTTTTGCAGCAGCAG
TCGCTTCACGTTCGCTCGCGTATCGGTGATTCATTCTGCTAACCAGTAAGGCAACCCCGCCAGCCTAGCC
GGGTCCTCAACGACAGGAGCACGATCATGCGCACCCGTGGCCAGGACCCAACGCTGCCCGAGATGCGCCG
CGTGCGGCTGCTGGAGATGGCGGACGCGATGGATATGTTCTGCCAAGGGTTGGTTTGCGCATTCACAGTT
CTCCGCAAGAATTGATTGGCTCCAATTCTTGGAGTGGTGAATCCGTTAGCGAGGTGCCGCCGGCTTCCAT
TCAGGTCGAGGTGGCCCGGCTCCATGCACCGCGACGCAACGCGGGGAGGCAGACAAGGTATAGGGCGGCG
CCTACAATCCATGCCAACCCGTTCCATGTGCTCGCCGAGGCGGCATAAATCGCCGTGACGATCAGCGGTC
CAATGATCGAAGTTAGGCTGGTAAGAGCCGCGAGCGATCCTTGAAGCTGTCCCTGATGGTCGTCATCTAC
CTGCCTGGACAGCATGGCCTGCAACGCGGGCATCCCGATGCCGCCGGAAGCGAGAAGAATCATAATGGGG
AAGGCCATCCAGCCTCGCGTCGCGAACGCCAGCAAGACGTAGCCCAGCGCGTCGGCCGCCATGCCGGCGA
TAATGGCCTGCTTCTCGCCGAAACGTTTGGTGGCGGGACCAGTGACGAAGGCTTGAGCGAGGGCGTGCAA
GATTCCGAATACCGCAAGCGACAGGCCGATCATCGTCGCGCTCCAGCGAAAGCGGTCCTCGCCGAAAATG
ACCCAGAGCGCTGCCGGCACCTGTCCTACGAGTTGCATGATAAAGAAGACAGTCATAAGTGCGGCGACGA
TAGTCATGCCCCGCGCCCACCGGAAGGAGCTGACTGGGTTGAAGGCTCTCAAGGGCATCGGTCGACGCTC
TCCCTTATGCGACTCCTGCATTAGGAAGCAGCCCAGTAGTAGGTTGAGGCCGTTGAGCACCGCCGCCGCA
AGGAATGGTGCATGCAAGGAGATGGCGCCCAACAGTCCCCCGGCCACGGGGCCTGCCACCATACCCACGC
CGAAACAAGCGCTCATGAGCCCGAAGTGGCGAGCCCGATCTTCCCCATCGGTGATGTCGGCGATATAGGC
GCCAGCAACCGCACCTGTGGCGCCGGTGATGCCGGCCACGATGCGTCCGGCGTAGAGGATCGAGATCTCG
ATCCCGCG
